Addgene plasmid #154821: pRG713_lexO-HO_LexA-TF_URA3MX
Purpose: Inducible expression of HO endonuclease in S. cerevisiae
Depositing lab: Lorraine Symington. Depositing organization: Columbia University. Publication: Efficient DNA double-strand break formation at single or multiple defined sites in the Saccharomyces cerevisiae genome. Gnugge R, Symington LS. Nucleic Acids Res. 2020 Oct 14. pii: 5923424. doi: 10.1093/nar/gkaa833. PubMed 33053188.
Backbone
  Vector backbone: pRG206MX
  Backbone manufacturer: Addgene plasmid # 64536
  Backbone size w/o insert (bp): 4434
  Total vector size (bp): 9772
  Vector type: Yeast Expression
  Selectable markers: URA3
Growth in bacteria
  Bacterial resistance: Ampicillin, 100 μg/mL
  Growth temperature: 37°C
  Growth strain: DH5alpha
  Copy number: High Copy
Gene/Insert 1
  Gene/Insert name: HO endonuclease (alt name: YDL227C)
  Species: S. cerevisiae (budding yeast)
  Insert size (bp): 2489
  Entrez Gene: HO (a.k.a. YDL227C)
  Promoter: lexO_4-CYC1_core
  Tag / fusion protein: FLAG (C terminal on insert)
  Cloning method: Restriction Enzyme; 5′ cloning site SacI (not destroyed); 3′ cloning site KpnI (non-unique) (not destroyed)
  Sequencing primers: 5′ T7 TAATACGACTCACTATAGGG
Gene/Insert 2
  Gene/Insert name: LexA-ER-B112
  Species: Synthetic
  Insert size (bp): 2926
  Promoter: ACT1
  Cloning method: Restriction Enzyme; 5′ cloning site XbaI (non-unique) (not destroyed); 3′ cloning site KpnI (non-unique) (not destroyed)
  Sequencing primers: 5′ ACT1 Promoter Forward TATTTCTCTGTCACCCGGCC
Resource information
  A portion of this plasmid was derived from a plasmid made by: LexA TF from FRP880 (Addgene plasmid # 58437).
Terms and licenses: Academic/Nonprofit Terms; Industry Terms: Not Available to Industry
Depositor comments: Linearize plasmid with AscI for integration into the yeast genome. See Gnuegge et al., 2016 (https://pubmed.ncbi.nlm.nih.gov/26647923/) for details.
How to cite: pRG713_lexO-HO_LexA-TF_URA3MX was a gift from Lorraine Symington (Addgene plasmid # 154821 ; http://n2t.net/addgene:154821 ; RRID:Addgene_154821)
