[The description below was written by a language model from this plasmid's Addgene catalogue record and pLannotate feature annotations shown in this document.]
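Description:
pRG713_lexO-HO_LexA-TF_URA3MX is a 9.8 kb yeast integrating expression plasmid built on the pRG206MX backbone for inducible production of the HO endonuclease in Saccharomyces cerevisiae. In E. coli it is maintained at high copy through a ColE1/pUC-type origin and selected with ampicillin via the bla gene. No yeast replication origin is annotated. Instead, the depositor notes that the plasmid is linearised with AscI for integration into the yeast genome, although the target locus is not stated in the record. Yeast transformants are selected through a URA3MX marker, in which the S. cerevisiae URA3 coding sequence is flanked by the Ashbya gossypii TEF promoter and terminator.

The payload consists of two expression cassettes in the same orientation, each ending in a CYC1 terminator. The first places the HO coding sequence, carrying a C-terminal FLAG epitope, under a synthetic promoter made of four lexA operator sites fused to the CYC1 core promoter; this promoter is listed in the catalogue fields but was not picked up by the automated annotation. The second uses the constitutive ACT1 promoter to express LexA-ER-B112, a synthetic transcription factor derived from plasmid FRP880. It joins the bacterial LexA DNA-binding protein to an estrogen receptor ligand-binding domain (annotated by similarity as ERT2) and the B112 activation domain, whose region is annotated only as short E. coli gene fragments. Hormone binding to the receptor domain is expected to activate the factor, which then binds the lexO sites and switches on HO transcription. The associated work concerns efficient formation of DNA double-strand breaks at one or several defined HO cut sites in the yeast genome.
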