Features (pLannotate 1.2.2; 23 found; start..end, strand, type, name):
    318..336     -  promoter       T7 promoter: promoter for bacteriophage T7 RNA polymerase
    339..417     +  CDS            lacZα (fragment): LacZα fragment of β-galactosidase; lacZ fragment
    462..805     +  promoter       TEF promoter: Ashbya gossypii TEF promoter
    824..1612    +  CDS            URA3: PYRF_YEAST - Experimental evidence at protein level: Swiss-Prot protein existence level 1. From Saccharomyces cerevisiae (strain ATCC 204508 / S288c) (Baker's yeast).
   1624..1821    +  terminator     TEF terminator: Ashbya gossypii TEF terminator
   2009..2083    -  CDS            YE020_YEAST (fragment): Protein uncertain: Swiss-Prot protein existence level 5. From Saccharomyces cerevisiae (strain ATCC 204508 / S288c) (Baker's yeast).
   2186..2290    +  promoter       AmpR promoter: bla
   2291..3151    +  CDS            AmpR: β-lactamase; bla; confers resistance to ampicillin, carbenicillin, and related antibiotics
   3330..3918    +  rep_origin     ori: high-copy-number ColE1/pMB1/pBR322/pUC origin of replication
   4101..4152    +  CDS            lacI (fragment): lac repressor; lacI; The lac repressor binds to the lac operator to inhibit transcription in E. coli. This inhibition can be relieved by adding lactose or isopropyl-β-D-thiogalactopyranoside (IPTG).
   4399..4415    +  protein_bind   lac operator: The lac repressor binds to the lac operator to inhibit transcription in E. coli. This inhibition can be relieved by adding lactose or isopropyl-β-D-thiogalactopyranoside (IPTG). lac repressor encoded by lacI
   4460..4478    +  promoter       T3 promoter: promoter for bacteriophage T3 RNA polymerase
   4502..4519    +  promoter       LEU2 promoter (fragment): S. cerevisiae LEU2
   4641..4890    -  terminator     CYC1 terminator: S. cerevisiae CYC1; transcription terminator for CYC1
   5021..5122    -  CDS            yjaG (fragment): YJAG_ECOLI - Protein predicted: Swiss-Prot protein existence level 4. From Escherichia coli (strain K12).
   5117..5269    -  CDS            fadB (fragment): FADB_ECOLI - Also known as oldB. Experimental evidence at protein level: Swiss-Prot protein existence level 1. Involved in the aerobic and anaerobic degradation of long- chain fatty acids via beta-oxidation cycle. Catalyzes the formation of 3-oxoacyl-CoA from enoyl-CoA via L-3-hydroxyacyl-CoA. It can also use D-3-hydroxyacyl-CoA and cis-3-enoyl-CoA as substrate. From Escherichia coli (strain K12).
   5357..6292    -  CDS            ERT2: mutated ligand-binding domain of the human estrogen receptor (Feil et al., 1997)
   6311..6916    -  CDS            lexA: LEXA_ECOLI - Also known as exrA, spr, tsl, umuA. Experimental evidence at protein level: Swiss-Prot protein existence level 1. Represses a number of genes involved in the response to DNA damage (SOS response), including recA and lexA. Binds to the 16 bp palindromic sequence 5'-CTGTATATATATACAG-3'. In the presence of single- stranded DNA, RecA interacts with LexA causing an autocatalytic cleavage which disrupts the DNA-binding part of LexA, leading to derepression of the SOS regulon and eventually DNA repair. Implicated in hydroxy radical-mediated cell death induced by hydroxyurea treatment (Pu
   6917..6947    -  misc_feature   MCS (fragment): pBluescript multiple cloning site
   7586..7835    -  terminator     CYC1 terminator: S. cerevisiae CYC1; transcription terminator for CYC1
   7885..7911    -  CDS            3xFLAG (fragment): three tandem FLAG® epitope tags, followed by an enterokinase cleavage site
   7915..9672    -  CDS            HO: HO_YEAST - Experimental evidence at protein level: Swiss-Prot protein existence level 1. Initiation of mating type interconversion. This protein is a site-specific endonuclease that cleaves a site in the mat locus on chromosome III. The double-strand break is followed by a unidirectional gene conversion event that replaces the information at the mat locus by information copied from either of the two homologous loci (HMR and HML) that reside at the extremity of the chromosome III. Endonuclease expression takes place in late G1 just before cells enter S phase. From Saccharomyces cerevisiae (stra
   9673..9702    -  misc_feature   MCS (fragment): pBluescript multiple cloning site
>Addgene plasmid #154821 | pRG713_lexO-HO_LexA-TF_URA3MX | addgene full sequence | sequence record 309481 | Addgene NGS Result
AGTTTTATATACATACAGAGCACATGCTCTAGACCCTGGGTGTATATACAGTTATGCTGTGAGTATATAC
AGCACCTAGACCCTGGGTGTATATACAGTTATGCTGTGAGTATATACAGCACCTAGACCCTGGGTGTATA
TACAGTTATGCTGTGAGTATATACAGCACCTAGACCCTGGGTGTATATACAGTTATGCTGTGAGTATATA
CAGCACCTAGGGAGCTCCAATTCGCCCTATAGGCGGCCGCGAAAAGAAATATAGTCTTCAAGGTTATATT
ATACAGGTTTATATATTATTCTGTTTCTCCAATTCGCCCTATAGTGAGTCGTATTACAATTCACTGGCCG
TCGTTTTACAACGTCGTGACTGGGAAAACCCTGGCGTTACCCAACTTAATCGCCTTGCAGCACATCCGAT
CGGTTTAGCTTGCCTCGTCCCCGCCGGGTCACCCGGCCAGCGACATGGAGGCCCAGAATACCCTCCTTGA
CAGTCTTGACGTGCGCAGCTCAGGGGCATGATGTGACTGTCGCCCGTACATTTAGCCCATACATCCCCAT
GTATAATCATTTGCATCCATACATTTTGATGGCCGCACGGCGCGAAGCAAAAATTACGGCTCCTCGCTGC
GGACCTGCGAGCAGGGAAACGCTCCCCTCACAGACGCGTTGAATTGTCCCCACGCCGCGCCCCTGTAGAG
AAATATAAAAGGTTAGGATTTGCCACTGAGGTTCTTCTTTCATATACTTCCTTTTAAAATCTTGCTAGGA
TACAGTTCTCACATCACATCCGAACATAAACAACCATGACAGTCAACACTAAGACCTATAGTGAGAGAGC
AGAAACTCATGCCTCACCAGTAGCACAACGATTATTTCGATTAATGGAACTGAAGAAAACCAATTTATGT
GCATCAATTGATGTTGATACCACTAAGGAATTTCTTGAATTAATTGATAAATTGGGTCCTTATGTATGCT
TAATCAAGACTCATATTGATATAATCAATGATTTTTCCTATGAATCCACTATTGAACCATTATTAGAACT
TTCACGTAAACATCAATTTATGATTTTTGAAGATAGAAAATTTGCTGATATTGGTAATACCGTGAAGAAA
CAATATATTGGTGGAGTTTATAAAATTAGTAGTTGGGCAGATATTACTAATGCTCATGGTGTCACTGGGA
ATGGAGTAGTTGAAGGATTAAAACAGGGAGCTAAAGAAACCACCACCAACCAAGAGCCAAGAGGGTTATT
GATGTTAGCTGAATTATCATCAGTGGGATCATTAGCTTATGGAGAATATTCTCAAAAAACTGTTGAAATT
GCTAAATCCGATAAGGAATTTGTTATTGGATTTATTGCCCAACGTGATATGGGTGGACAAGAAGAAGGAT
TTGATTGGCTTATTATGACACCTGGAGTTGGATTAGATGATAAAGGTGATGGATTAGGACAACAATATAG
AACTGTTGATGAAGTTGTTAGCACTGGAACTGATATTATCATTGTTGGTAGAGGATTGTTTGGTAAAGGA
AGAGATCCAGATATTGAAGGTAAAAGGTATAGAGATGCTGGTTGGAATGCTTATTTGAAAAAGACTGGCC
AATTATAATCAGTACTGACAATAAAAAGATTCTTGTTTTCAAGAACTTGTCATTTGTATAGTTTTTTTAT
ATTGTAGTTGTTCTATTTTAATCAAATGTTAGCGTGATTTATATTTTTTTTCGCCTCGACATCATCTGCC
CAGATGCGAAGTTAAGTGCGCAGAAAGTAATATCATGCGTCAATCGTATGTGAATGCTGGTCGCTATACT
GCTGTCGATTCGATACTAACGCCGCCATCCAGTGTCGAAAACGCATATGCCGGGAATCTCGGTCGTAATG
ATTTCTATAATGACGAAAAAAAAAAAATTGGAAAGAAAAACCTTCATGGCCTTTATAAAAAGGAACTATC
CAATACCTCGCCAGAACCAAGTAACAGTATTTTACGGGGCACAAATCAAGAACAATAAGACAGGACTGTA
AAGATGGACGCATTGAACTCCAAAGAACAACAAGAGTTCCAAAAAGTAGTGGCGCGCCAGAGTTAATTAA
TAGCAGTTCGCAAAATCGTTCGCTTCGCAAATGTTGCTAATGCCGCGTTCTTTCGACGTCAGGTGGCACT
TTTCGGGGAAATGTGCGCGGAACCCCTATTTGTTTATTTTTCTAAATACATTCAAATATGTATCCGCTCA
TGAGACAATAACCCTGATAAATGCTTCAATAATATTGAAAAAGGAAGAGTATGAGTATTCAACATTTCCG
TGTCGCCCTTATTCCCTTTTTTGCGGCATTTTGCCTTCCTGTTTTTGCTCACCCAGAAACGCTGGTGAAA
GTAAAAGATGCTGAAGATCAGTTGGGTGCACGAGTGGGTTACATCGAACTGGATCTCAACAGCGGTAAGA
TCCTTGAGAGTTTTCGCCCCGAAGAACGTTTTCCAATGATGAGCACTTTTAAAGTTCTGCTATGTGGCGC
GGTATTATCCCGTATTGACGCCGGGCAAGAGCAACTCGGTCGCCGCATACACTATTCTCAGAATGACTTG
GTTGAGTACTCACCAGTCACAGAAAAGCATCTTACGGATGGCATGACAGTAAGAGAATTATGCAGTGCTG
CCATAACCATGAGTGATAACACTGCGGCCAACTTACTTCTGACAACCATCGGAGGACCGAAGGAGCTAAC
CGCTTTTTTGCACAACATGGGGGATCATGTAACTCGCCTTGATCGTTGGGAACCGGAGCTGAATGAAGCC
ATACCAAACGACGAGCGTGACACCACGATGCCTGTAGCAATGGCAACAACGTTGCGCAAACTATTAACTG
GCGAACTACTTACTCTAGCTTCCCGGCAACAATTAATAGACTGGATGGAGGCGGATAAAGTTGCAGGACC
ACTTCTGCGCTCGGCCCTTCCGGCTGGCTGGTTTATTGCTGATAAATCTGGAGCCGGTGAGCGTGGGTCT
CGCGGTATCATTGCAGCACTGGGGCCAGATGGTAAGCCCTCCCGTATCGTAGTTATCTACACGACGGGGA
GTCAGGCAACTATGGATGAACGAAATAGACAGATCGCTGAGATAGGTGCCTCACTGATTAAGCATTGGTA
ACTGTCAGACCAAGTTTACTCATATATACTTTAGATTGATTTAAAACTTCATTTTTAATTTAAAAGGATC
TAGGTGAAGATCCTTTTTGATAATCTCATGACCAAAATCCCTTAACGTGAGTTTTCGTTCCACTGAGCGT
CAGACCCCGTAGGTTTAAACAAAAGATCAAAGGATCTTCTTGAGATCCTTTTTTTCTGCGCGTAATCTGC
TGCTTGCAAACAAAAAAACCACCGCTACCAGCGGTGGTTTGTTTGCCGGATCAAGAGCTACCAACTCTTT
TTCCGAAGGTAACTGGCTTCAGCAGAGCGCAGATACCAAATACTGTTCTTCTAGTGTAGCCGTAGTTAGG
CCACCACTTCAAGAACTCTGTAGCACCGCCTACATACCTCGCTCTGCTAATCCTGTTACCAGTGGCTGCT
GCCAGTGGCGATAAGTCGTGTCTTACCGGGTTGGACTCAAGACGATAGTTACCGGATAAGGCGCAGCGGT
CGGGCTGAACGGGGGGTTCGTGCACACAGCCCAGCTTGGAGCGAACGACCTACACCGAACTGAGATACCT
ACAGCGTGAGCTATGAGAAAGCGCCACGCTTCCCGAAGGGAGAAAGGCGGACAGGTATCCGGTAAGCGGC
AGGGTCGGAACAGGAGAGCGCACGAGGGAGCTTCCAGGGGGAAACGCCTGGTATCTTTATAGTCCTGTCG
GGTTTCGCCACCTCTGACTTGAGCGTCGATTTTTGTGATGCTCGTCAGGGGGGCGGAGCCTATGGAAAAA
CGCCAGCAACGCGGCCTTTTTACGGTTCCTGGCCTTTTGCTGGCCTTTTGCTCACATGTTCTTTCCTGCG
TTATCCCCTGATTCTGTGGATAACCGTATTACCGCCTTTGAGTGAGCTGATACCGCTCGCCGCAGCCGAA
CGACCGAGCGCAGCGAGTCAGTGAGCGAGGAAGCGGAAGAGCGCCCAATACGCAAACCGCCTCTCCCCGC
GCGTTGGCCGATTCATTAATGCCTGCAGGGAGAGGCGCGCCAATTGATGACAATACAGACGATGATAACA
AACCGAAGTTATCTGATGTAGAAAAGGATTAAAGATGCTAAGAGATAGTGATGATATTTCATAAATAATG
TAATTCTATATATGTTAATTACCTTTTTTGCGAGGCATATTTATGGTGAAGGATAAGTTTTGACCATCAA
AGAAGGTTAATGTGGCTGTGGTTTCAGGGTCCATAAAGCTATTCAATTCATCCAGCTGTTGTGAGCGGAT
AACAATTTCACACAGGAAACAGCTATGACCATGATTACGCCAAGCTCGAAATTAACCCTCACTAAAGGGA
ACAAAAGCTGGGTACAAGTGACAATATATATATATATATATAATAACGACATCGTTATCTGTAAATACGG
CCGAAGCTGGGTACCAAGCAGACGCTACTAAGGAAAACAACAACGGAAGCGATGATGAGAGCGACGATGA
GAGTGTAAACTGCGAACCTTGCAAATTAAAGCCTTCGAGCGTCCCAAAACCTTCTCAAGCAAGGTTTTCA
GTATAATGTTACATGCGTACACGCGTTTGTACAGAAAAAAAAGAAAAATTTGAAATATAAATAACGTTCT
TAATACTAACATAACTATTAAAAAAAATAAATAGGGACCTAGACTTCAGGTTGTCTAACTCCTTCCTTTT
CGGTTAGAGCGGATGTGGGAGGAGGGCGTGAATGTAAGCGTGACATAACTAATTACATGATATAGACAAA
GGAAAAGGGGCCTGTCTCGAGGATAAGCTTTAAACGCGTTTAAAGCTTGAAACACAAATCAGTACCACCA
GAATGTCTTTCAGCTCTAAATTCACCAGAGGATCTTCTTTCAGCAACTGGATCGAAATCATCAGCAGATG
GAATAGCTTCTTCGAATTTTTCCAAACCAGAATCGAAATTAACTTTAGCATCTTTAACAGTCAAAGTTTC
CCAAATCAAATCAGATTGTTGTTCCAAAACACCAATAGCTTCACCCAAAGAAGCAACAGCAGTATCCAAT
TTATTAACAGAACCTGGAGCATCGAAAACCAATTCAGCAATACCATCTTCCAACCAATCCAAATACAAAG
TATCACCTTTATACAACATATCAGTTTCTTGGATTCTCAAAGTAATACCTGGAAATTCGCCCGCGGTGCT
GTTATCGTTGCCCGGCAGATCCTGCATGATATCGACTGTGGCAGGGAAACCCTCTGCCTCCCCCGTGATG
TAATACTTTTGCAAGGAATGCGATGAAGTAGAGCCCGCAGTGGCCAAGTGGCTTTGGTCCGTCTCCTCCA
CGGATGCCCCTCCACGGCTAGTGGGCGCATGTAGGCGGTGGGCGTCCAGCATCTCCAGCAGCAGGTCATA
GAGGGGCACCACGTTCTTGCACTTCATGCTGTACAGATGCTCCATGCCTTTGTTACTCATGTGCCTGATG
TGGGAGAGGATGAGGAGGAGCTGGGCCAGCCGCTGGTGCTGCTGCTGCAGGGTCAGGCCTGCCTTGGCCA
TCAGGTGGATCAAAGTGTCTGTGATCTTGTCCAGGACTCGGTGGATATGGTCCTTCTCTTCCAGAGACTT
CAGGGTGCTGGACAGAAATGTGTACACTCCAGAATTAAGCAAAATAATAGATTTGAGGCACACAAACTCC
TCTCCCTGCAGATTCATCATGCGGAACCGAGATGATGTAGCCAGCAGCATGTCGAAGATCTCCACCATGC
CCTCTACACATTTTCCCTGGTTCCTGTCCAAGAGCAAGTTAGGAGCAAACAGTAGCTTCACTGGGTGCTC
CATGGAGCGCCAGACGAGACCAATCATCAGGATCTCTAACCAGGCACATTCTAGAAGGTGGACCTGATCA
TGGAGGGTCAAATCCACAAAGCCTGGCACCCTCTTCGCCCAGTTGATCATGTGAACCAGCTCCCTGTCTG
CCAGGTTGGTCAGTAAGCCCATCATCGAAGCTTCACTGAAGGGTCTGGTAGGATCATACTCGGAATAGAG
TATGGGGGGCTCAGCATCCAACAAGGCACTGACCATCTGGTCGGCCGTCAGGGACAAGGCCAGGCTGTTC
TTCTTAGAGCGTTTGATCATGAGCGGGCTTGGCCAAAGGTTGGCAGCTCTCATGTCTCCAGCAGAGATAT
CCTTAGAACCCAGCCAGTCGCCGTTGCGAATAACCCCAACCGCCAGCCCTTCAATGGTGAAGCTCTGCTG
ACGAAGATCTACGACAATTGGTTTAAACTCGCTATTTTCTGGCAACAGTTCGACTTTATTGCCCTGTTTT
TTCAGGCGCTTAACGGTAACCTCGTCATCAATACGTGCGACAACGACCTGACCGTTACGTACATCCTGAG
TTTTATGCACTGCCAGCAAGTCACCATCCATAATGCCGATGTCTTTCATCGACATCCCGCTGACGCGCAG
CAGGAAATCAGCATTCGGCTTGAATAAGGAAGGATCGACCTGATAATGACCTTCAATATGCTGTTGCGCC
AGAAGTGGTTCACCGGCAGCCACACGACCTACCAGCGGCAACCCTTCTTCCTCTTCCTGCAACAGACGAA
TCCCGCGTGATGCGCCGGAAACAATTTCAATAACGCCTTTGCGTGCCAGCGCCTTCAGATGTTCTTCAGC
CGCGTTTGGGGAACGGAACCCCAAACGCTGCGCGATTTCCGCACGCGTCGGCGGCATACCTGTCTGGCTG
ATGTGATCACGGATGAGATCAAACACCTCTTGTTGCCTGGCCGTTAACGCTTTCATGAATTCCTGCAGCC
CGGGGGATCCACTAGTTGTTAATTCAGTAAATTTTCGATCTTGGGAAGAAAAAAGCAGTAAGCGTGAAAA
ATCTAAAAGCTGATGTAGTAGAAGATCCTATTCTTTAACAAAGATTGACCTTTTCTTTTTCTTCTTGGTT
TGAGTAGAAAGGGGAAGGAAGAATACAAGAGAGAGGAAAAAAAGGAAGATAAAAAGAGAGCGTGATATAA
ATGAATATATATTAAACAAGAGAGATTGGGAAGGAAAGGATCAAACAAACCCAAAAATATTTCAAAAAGG
AGAGAGAGAGGCGAGTTTGGTTTCAAAACGGTTTATTTATTTATGCAAGAGGACGTGGAAGAAAAAGAAG
AAGGAAGAAAAAAATTTGAAAGAAAAAAACGCGTGGCGGGTAAAGAAGAAAATGGAAAATAGAGGCCGGG
TGACAGAGAAATATTGAGGGTTAATTGGAAAATATGTTAGGGTGAGGCATATGTTTTTAAGGGTTTTGAG
GATCCGATAAGGAAGAATGTAGGTTAAATGTTGTGCATTAATTGCTGTGGCAGCTTACCCGCTTCTCTAG
AGCGGCCGAAGCTGGGTACCAAGCAGACGCTACTAAGGAAAACAACAACGGAAGCGATGATGAGAGCGAC
GATGAGAGTGTAAACTGCGAACCTTGCAAATTAAAGCCTTCGAGCGTCCCAAAACCTTCTCAAGCAAGGT
TTTCAGTATAATGTTACATGCGTACACGCGTTTGTACAGAAAAAAAAGAAAAATTTGAAATATAAATAAC
GTTCTTAATACTAACATAACTATTAAAAAAAATAAATAGGGACCTAGACTTCAGGTTGTCTAACTCCTTC
CTTTTCGGTTAGAGCGGATGTGGGAGGAGGGCGTGAATGTAAGCGTGACATAACTAATTACATGATATAG
ACAAAGGAAAAGGGGCCTGTCTCGAGGTTAGTTAGTTAAAGCTTCTTGTCGTCGTCATCCTTGTAGTCGA
TATCGCAGATGCGCGCACCTGCGTTGTTACCACAACTCTTATGAGGCCCGCGGACAGCATCAAACTGTAA
GATTCCGCCACATTTTATACACTCTGGTCCTTTAACTGGCAAACCTTCGGGCGTAATGCCCAATTTTTCG
CCTTTGTCTTTTGCCTTTTTCACTTCACGTGCTTCTGGTACATACTTGCAATTTATACAGTGATGACCGC
TGAATTTGTATCTTCCATAGCATCTAGCACATACTCGATTTTTACCACTCCAATCTTTATAAAAATACTT
GATTCCCTTTCTGGGACAAGCAACACAGTGTTTTAGATTCTTTTTTTGTGATATTTTATGCTGTTCTCCC
ACACAGCAGCCTCGACATGATTTCACTTCTATTTTGTTGCCAAGCAAGAAATTTTTATGGCCTTCTATCG
TAAGCCCATATACAGTACTCTCACCCTGGAAATCATCCGTGAAGCTGAAATATACGGGTTCCCTTTTTAT
AATTGGCGGAACTTCTCTTGTTTTGTGACCACTTCGACAATATGACAAAACATTCTGTAAAGTTGTTCCC
CCAGCAACATTACAGTCGTATGTAAATTGACATTGGACTTTTCTTCCTTCAATGATTTCCTCCCTAGCTG
ACCTGGTCGTCACAGTAGCTGACATACCAAGAGATCTTGAAATATGGACAATTCCGTCCATAATGGATGA
ATAAACAGTTTGAATTGCTATTTTATAAGATTCAGGGCCTTCGCCCTTTTTCACAACGTACCCATCTGAG
TCGATCAAGCCGGCTAAGAATGCTTCACGAACTTCTATATGCTCGCCGTACATAAATTCAGGGATTTGCT
TCTCTCCATCAAGATCCCTTTTAAACTTTAAAATTGTGACAGCTTTCCAGAATGGATTATTTTTCCTCAA
ATTCCTTGTCTTCCTGTTTTCATCTGGACCATCTCCATAATGAAGCCTTACATGTTTGGCACGTAGCGGA
ACGTGATCGTCACAAACCGTAAGGTAGAGACCCCAGATTTTCGCATTTTCTCTTAAACTCTCCATTAGCT
TAGGATCCAAGCTATCTACTGAGATTTCTGGCTCTTTTGTTGTACCGTCACCTAACCACAGACCAAGCAT
CCAAGCCATACTTTTTACAGCAGGAGTTACAAGGTCACTACGTCCAGTGAGAAATTTAGATAAAACACCA
TTTCCTGTGAGTACTGGACCAAATCTTATGCAGCTAGAAATTCTCAATTGAGCATCAAGATAATCCAAAT
CTCTAACTTCAATGTCAAAGTTGAAATATTCTCCTTTAGAGCGCTCCATTTCTTCTATGAAGCGTTTTGC
GGCAAACTCACCTTCAACTGTCATTGGGAATGTCTTATGATGGTTTTTTGGAATTATTATTATCCTACCA
TCAAGCGTCTGACATTGCTGCAGATTTCTCCATCTCACTTTATATTTGGTGGCATTTCTACCACTTTTTT
CCAACAGTGGTTTGGTAGGGACCCTGACTGACAATTTATGACCTGCAGTACATTGTAATGCAAGACGCTG
ATAAACTGTTCTACGCCTGGGATCTAACCTACCAGGTTCACCTTCAAAAGCTCTGTGTTTGGTTTTTTGC
TGTATATTATAGATTTTCTGATAGCCCTGTGTGACATTTATGACGCGGGCAGCGGAGCCATCTGCGCACA
TAACGTAAGAGTTAGCCGTGACGTTTGCGATGTCTTTAATTTCACCGTTAGCCATCAGAATAGTCGTGTT
TTCAGAAAGCATGAATTCCTGCAGCCCGGGGGATCCACTAGTATAGAAGTATAGTAATTTATGCTGCAAA
GGTCCTAATGTATAAGGAAAGAAGAGAAAAGAAGAAAACAAG
